>Addgene plasmid #233982 | makeTCR_Hs.TRAV4 | addgene full sequence | sequence record 470035 | Addgene NGS Result
CGTCTCAGATGAGGCAAGTGGCGAGAGTGATCGTGTTCCTGACCCTGAGTACTTTGAGCCTTGCTAAGAC
CACCCAGCCCATCTCCATGGACTCATATGAAGGACAAGAAGTGAACATAACCTGTAGCCACAACAACATT
GCTACAAATGATTATATCACGTGGTACCAACAGTTTCCCAGCCAAGGACCACGATTTATTATTCAAGGAT
ACAAGACAAAAGTTACAAACGAAGTGGCCTCCCTGTTTATCCCTGCCGACAGAAAGTCCAGCACTCTGAG
CCTGCCCCGGGTTTCCCTGAGCGACACTGCTGTGTACTACTGTTGAGACGCAGGGAAGATGGCCGCGAAG
AAAACGTCATAGCTGTTTCCTGACTGACCATTTAAATCATACCTGACCTCCATAGCAGAAAGTCAAAAGC
CTCCGACCGGAGGCTTTTGACTTGATCGGCACGTAAGAGGTTCCAACTTTCACCATAATGAAATAAGATC
ACTACCGGGCGTATTTTTTGAGTTATCGAGATTTTCAGGAGCTAAGGAAGCTAAAATGGAGAAAAAAATC
ACTGGATATACCACCGTTGATATATCCCAATGGCATCGTAAAGAACATTTTGAGGCATTTCAGTCAGTTG
CTCAATGTACCTATAACCAGACCGTTCAGCTGGATATTACGGCCTTTTTAAAGACCGTAAAGAAAAATAA
GCACAAGTTTTATCCGGCCTTTATTCACATTCTTGCCCGCCTGATGAATGCTCATCCGGAATTTCGTATG
GCAATGAAAGACGGTGAGCTGGTGATATGGGATAGTGTTCACCCTTGTTACACCGTTTTCCATGAGCAAA
CTGAAACGTTTTCATCGCTCTGGAGTGAATACCACGACGATTTCCGGCAGTTTCTACACATATATTCGCA
AGATGTGGCGTGTTACGGTGAAAACCTGGCCTATTTCCCTAAAGGGTTTATTGAGAATATGTTTTTTGTC
TCAGCCAATCCCTGGGTGAGTTTCACCAGTTTTGATTTAAACGTGGCCAATATGGACAACTTCTTCGCCC
CCGTTTTCACCATGGGCAAATATTATACGCAAGGCGACAAGGTGCTGATGCCGCTGGCGATTCAGGTTCA
TCATGCCGTTTGTGATGGCTTCCATGTCGGCAGAATGCTTAATGAATTACAACAGTACTGCGATGAGTGG
CAGGGCGGGGCGTAATGAGGGCCCAAATGTAATCACCTGGCTCACCTTCGGGTGGGCCTTTCTGCGTTGC
TGGCGTTTTTCCATAGGCTCCGCCCCCCTGACGAGCATCACAAAAATCGATGCTCAAGTCAGAGGTGGCG
AAACCCGACAGGACTATAAAGATACCAGGCGTTTCCCCCTGGAAGCTCCCTCGTGCGCTCTCCTGTTCCG
ACCCTGCCGCTTACCGGATACCTGTCCGCCTTTCTCCCTTCGGGAAGCGTGGCGCTTTCTCATAGCTCAC
GCTGTAGGTATCTCAGTTCGGTGTAGGTCGTTCGCTCCAAGCTGGGCTGTGTGCACGAACCCCCCGTTCA
GCCCGACCGCTGCGCCTTATCCGGTAACTATCGTCTTGAGTCCAACCCGGTAAGACACGACTTATCGCCA
CTGGCAGCAGCCACTGGTAACAGGATTAGCAGAGCGAGGTATGTAGGCGGTGCTACAGAGTTCTTGAAGT
GGTGGCCTAACTACGGCTACACTAGAAGAACAGTATTTGGTATCTGCGCTCTGCTGAAGCCAGTTACCTC
GGAAAAAGAGTTGGTAGCTCTTGATCCGGCAAACAAACCACCGCTGGTAGCGGTGGTTTGTTTGCAAGCA
GCAGATTACGCGCAGAAAAAAAGGATCTCAAGAAGATCCTTTGATTTTCTACCGAAGAAAGGCCCACCCG
TGAAGGTGAGCCAGTGAGTTGATTGCAGTCCAGTTACGCTGGAGTCTGAGGCTCGTCCTGAATGATATCA
AGCTTGAATTCGTTTGTAAAACGACGGCCAGTGCTAACCGTATCGCATTGGCCATACCTACA
Features (pLannotate 1.2.2; 8 found; start..end, strand, type, name):
      9..323     +  CDS            TRAV4: TVA4_HUMAN - Experimental evidence at protein level: Swiss-Prot protein existence level 1. V region of the variable domain of T cell receptor (TR) alpha chain that participates in the antigen recognition (PubMed:24600447). Alpha-beta T cell receptors are antigen specific receptors which are essential to the immune response and are present on the cell surface of T lymphocytes. Recognize peptide-major histocompatibility (MH) (pMH) complexes that are displayed by antigen presenting cells (APC), a prerequisite for efficient T cell adaptive immunity against pathogens (PubMed:25493333). Binding of a
    411..442     +  terminator     tonB terminator: bidirectional E. coli tonB-P14 transcription terminator
    443..545     +  promoter       cat promoter: promoter of the E. coli cat gene encoding chloramphenicol acetyltransferase
    546..1202    +  CDS            cat: CAT_ECOLX - Experimental evidence at protein level: Swiss-Prot protein existence level 1. This enzyme is an effector of chloramphenicol resistance in bacteria. From Escherichia coli. This protein is used as a marker in many commonly used cloning vectors, such as pACYC184.
   1229..1256    +  terminator     T7Te terminator: phage T7 early transcription terminator
   1268..1851    -  rep_origin     ori: high-copy-number ColE1/pMB1/pBR322/pUC origin of replication
   1873..1902    -  terminator     T3Te terminator: phage T3 early transcription terminator
   1974..1993    -  CDS            lacZα (fragment): LacZα fragment of β-galactosidase; lacZ fragment
