[The description below was written by a language model from this plasmid's Addgene catalogue record and pLannotate feature annotations shown in this document.]
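Description:
makeTCR_Hs.TRAV4 is a small (about 2 kb) bacterial part-donor plasmid from the makeTCR modular cloning system, a synthetic biology platform for single-step assembly of T cell receptor genes from pre-made modules. It is built on the custom, minimal pmakeTCR backbone. This consists of a high-copy ColE1/pUC-type origin of replication and a chloramphenicol acetyltransferase (cat) gene driven by its native promoter, which gives chloramphenicol selection in E. coli. Short transcription terminators (tonB, T7Te and T3Te) flank these elements and presumably insulate the backbone units and the insert position from read-through transcription. A very short lacZα remnant is also annotated, and M13 forward and reverse primer sites are listed for sequencing across the insert.

The payload is a synthetic 316 bp fragment encoding human TRAV4, the V gene segment of the T cell receptor alpha chain variable domain, which contributes to recognition of peptide–MHC complexes. No promoter is associated with the insert, so the plasmid is a storage and donor vector rather than an expression construct. The insert is bounded by defined four-base junctions that are recorded as retained cloning sites. This is consistent with a Golden Gate-style scheme in which compatible overhangs join the V segment in order to neighbouring modules, although the record does not name the enzyme used or the destination vector. The plasmid's stated purpose is to supply the human TRAV4 segment for makeTCR assembly, as one member of a library of V gene modules.
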