Addgene plasmid #233982: makeTCR_Hs.TRAV4
Purpose: Hs TRAV gene for makeTCR assembly
Depositing lab: Michael Platten. Depositing organization: Deutsches Krebsforschungszentrum (DKFZ). Publication: makeTCR: A Modular Platform for Rapid, Flexible, Scalable, Single-Step T Cell Receptor Synthesis. Hamberger M, Neuhoff M-T, Pietrantonio SV, Boschert T, Maldonado Torres C, Errerd A, Tan CL, Lindner JM, Platten M, Green EW. bioRxiv 2025.04.27.647198 10.1101/2025.04.27.647198.
Backbone
  Vector backbone: pmakeTCR
  Backbone manufacturer: custom
  Backbone size w/o insert (bp): 1710
  Vector type: Synthetic Biology
Growth in bacteria
  Bacterial resistance: Chloramphenicol, 25 μg/mL
  Growth temperature: 37°C
  Growth strain: DH5alpha
  Copy number: High Copy
Gene/Insert
  Gene/Insert name: TRAV4 (alt name: ENSG00000211778)
  Species: H. sapiens (human)
  Insert size (bp): 316
  Entrez Gene: TRAV4 (a.k.a. TCRAV20S1, TCRAV4S1)
  Promoter: n/a
  Cloning method: Restriction Enzyme; 5′ cloning site GATG (not destroyed); 3′ cloning site CTGT (not destroyed)
  Sequencing primers: 5′ M13 (-21) Forward; 3′ M13 Reverse
Resource information
  A portion of this plasmid was derived from a plasmid made by: synthetic
Terms and licenses: Academic/Nonprofit Terms; Industry Terms: Not Available to Industry
Depositor comments: Please visit https://doi.org/10.1101/2025.04.27.647198 for bioRxiv preprint.
How to cite: makeTCR_Hs.TRAV4 was a gift from Michael Platten (Addgene plasmid # 233982 ; http://n2t.net/addgene:233982 ; RRID:Addgene_233982)
